>Addgene plasmid #153286 | pAAV-hsyn-GRAB_Ado1.0med | addgene full sequence | sequence record 304923 | Addgene NGS Result
CCTGCAGGCAGCTGCGCGCTCGCTCGCTCACTGAGGCCGCCCGGGCGTCGGGCGACCTTTGGTCGCCCGG
CCTCAGTGAGCGAGCGAGCGCGCAGAGAGGGAGTGGCCAACTCCATCACTAGGGGTTCCTGCGGCCGCAC
GCGTATGAGGCGGGGTGGGGGTGCCTACCTGACGACCGACCCCGACCCACTGGACAAGCACCCAACCCCC
ATTCCCCAAATTGCGCATCCCCTATCAGAGAGGGGGAGGGGAAACAGGATGCGGCGAGGCGCGTGCGCAC
TGCCAGCTTCAGCACCGCGGACAGTGCCTTCGCCCCCGCCTGGCGGCGCGCGCCACCGCCGCCTCAGCAC
TGAAGGCGCGCTGACGTCACTCGCCGGTCCCCCGCAAACTCCCCTTCCCGGCCACCTTGGTCGCGTCCGC
GCCGCCGCCGGCCCAGCCGGACCGCACCACGCGAGGCGCGAGATAGGGGGGCACGGGCGCGACCATCTGC
GCTGCGGCGCCGGCGACTCAGCGCTGCCTCAGTCTGCGGTGGGCAGCGGAGGAGTCGTGTCGTGCCTGAG
AGCGCAGTCGAGAAACCGGTGCCACCATGGAGACAGACACACTCCTGCTATGGGTACTGCTGCTCTGGGT
TCCAGGTTCCACTGGTGACACAAGTTTGTACAAAAAAGTTGGCACCGGTCCCATCATGGGCTCCTCGGTG
TACATCACGGTGGAGCTGGCCATTGCTGTGCTGGCCATCCTGGGCAATGTGCTGGTGTGCTGGGCCGTGT
GGCTCAACAGCAACCTGCAGAACGTCACCAACTACTTTGTGGTGTCACTGGCGGCGGCCGACATCGCAGT
GGGTGTGCTCGCCATCCCCTTTGCCATCACCATCAGCACCGGGTTCTGCGCTGCCTGCCACGGCTGCCTC
TTCATTGCCTGCTTCGTCCTGGTCCTCACGCAGAGCTCCATCTTCAGTCTCCTGGCCATCGCCATTGACC
GCTACATTGCCATCCGCATCCCGCTCCGGTACAATGGCTTGGTGACCGGCACGAGGGCTAAGGGCATCAT
TGCCATCTGCTGGGTGCTGTCGTTTGCCATCGGCCTGACTCCCATGCTAGGTTGGAACAACTGCGGTCAG
CCAAAGGAGGGCAAGAACCACTCCCAGGGCTGCGGGGAGGGCCAAGTGGCCTGTCTCTTTGAGGATGTGG
TCCCCATGAACTACATGGTGTACTTCAACTTCTTTGCCTGTGTGCTGGTGCCCCTGCTGCTCATGCTGGG
TGTCTATTTGCGGATCTTCCTGGCGGCGCGACGACAGCTGAAGCAGATGGAGAGCCAGCCTCCCAGCCGC
CGGGGTCCGGACGCCGTCGCCGCGCCGCCGGGGGGCACCGAGCGCAGGCCCAACGGTCTGGGCCCCGAGC
GCAGCGCGGGCCCGGGGGGCGCAGAGGCCGAACCGCTGCCCACCCAGCTCAACGGCGCCCCTGGCGAGCC
CGCGCCGGCCGGGCCGCGCGACACCGACGCGCTGGACCTGGAGGAGGGAGGAAACGTCTATATCAAGGCC
GACAAGCAGAAGAACGGCATCAAGGCGAACTTCCACATCCGCCACAACATCGAGGACGGCGGCGTGCAGC
TCGCCTACCACTACCAGCAGAACACCCCCATCGGCGACGGCCCCGTGCTGCTGCCCGACAACCACTACCT
GAGCGTGCAGTCCAAACTTTCGAAAGACCCCAACGAGAAGCGCGATCACATGGTCCTGCTGGAGTTCGTG
ACCGCCGCCGGGATCACTCTCGGCATGGACGAGCTGTACAAGGGCGGTACCGGAGGGAGCATGGTGAGAA
AGGGCGAGGAGCTGTTCACCGGGGTGGTGCCCATCCTGGTCGAGCTGGACGGCGACGTAAACGGCCACAA
GTTCAGCGTGTCCGGCGAGGGTGAGGGCGATGCCACCTACGGCAAGCTGACCCTGAAGTTCATCTGCACC
ACCGGCAAGCTGCCCGTGCCCTGGCCCACCCTCGTGACCACCCTGACCTACGGCGTGCAGTGCTTCAGCC
GCTACCCCGACCACATGAAGCAGCACGACTTCTTCAAGTCCGCCATGCCCGAAGGCTACATCCAGGAGCG
CACCATCTTCTTCAAGGACGACGGCAACTACAAGACCCGCGCCGAGGTGAAGTTCGAGGGCGACACCCTG
GTGAACCGCATCGAGCTGAAGGGCATCGACTTCAAGGAGGACGGCAACATCCTGGGGCACAAGCTGGAGT
ACAACACCGGAGCAGCAGCACGCTGGCGCGGGCGGCAGAACCGCGAGCTCCATGCTGCCAAGTCACTGGC
CATCATTGTGGGGCTCTTTGCCCTCTGCTGGCTGCCCCTACACATCATCAACTGCTTCACTTTCTTCTGC
CCCGACTGCAGCCACGCCCCTCTCTGGCTCCACTACCTGGCCATCGTCCTCTCCCACACCAATTCGGTTG
TGAATCCCTTCATCTACGCCTACCGTATCCGCGAGTTCCGCCAGACCTTCCGCAAGATCATTCGCAGCCA
CGTCCTGAGGCAGCAAGAACCTTTCAAGGCAGCTGGCACCAGTGCCCGGGTCTTGGCAGCTCATGGCAGT
GACGGAGAGCAGGTCAGCCTCCGTCTCAACGGCCACCCGCCAGGAGTGTGGGCCAACGGCAGTGCTCCCC
ACCCTGAGCGGAGGCCCAATGGCTACGCCCTGGGGCTGGTGAGTGGAGGGAGTGCCCAAGAGTCCCAGGG
GAACACGGGCCTCCCAGACGTGGAGCTCCTTAGCCATGAGCTCAAGGGAGTGTGCCCAGAGCCCCCTGGC
CTAGATGACCCCCTGGCCCAGGATGGAGCAGGAGTGTCCTGAGAATTCGATATCAAGCTTATCGATAATC
AACCTCTGGATTACAAAATTTGTGAAAGATTGACTGGTATTCTTAACTATGTTGCTCCTTTTACGCTATG
TGGATACGCTGCTTTAATGCCTTTGTATCATGCTATTGCTTCCCGTATGGCTTTCATTTTCTCCTCCTTG
TATAAATCCTGGTTGCTGTCTCTTTATGAGGAGTTGTGGCCCGTTGTCAGGCAACGTGGCGTGGTGTGCA
CTGTGTTTGCTGACGCAACCCCCACTGGTTGGGGCATTGCCACCACCTGTCAGCTCCTTTCCGGGACTTT
CGCTTTCCCCCTCCCTATTGCCACGGCGGAACTCATCGCCGCCTGCCTTGCCCGCTGCTGGACAGGGGCT
CGGCTGTTGGGCACTGACAATTCCGTGGTGTTGTCGGGGAAATCATCGTCCTTTCCTTGGCTGCTCGCCT
ATGTTGCCACCTGGATTCTGCGCGGGACGTCCTTCTGCTACGTCCCTTCGGCCCTCAATCCAGCGGACCT
TCCTTCCCGCGGCCTGCTGCCGGCTCTGCGGCCTCTTCCGCGTCTTCGCCTTCGCCCTCAGACGAGTCGG
ATCTCCCTTTGGGCCGCCTCCCCGCATCGATACCGAGCGCTGCTCGAGAGATCTACGGGTGGCATCCCTG
TGACCCCTCCCCAGTGCCTCTCCTGGCCCTGGAAGTTGCCACTCCAGTGCCCACCAGCCTTGTCCTAATA
AAATTAAGTTGCATCATTTTGTCTGACTAGGTGTCCTTCTATAATATTATGGGGTGGAGGGGGGTGGTAT
GGAGCAAGGGGCAAGTTGGGAAGACAACCTGTAGGGCCTGCGGGGTCTATTGGGAACCAAGCTGGAGTGC
AGTGGCACAATCTTGGCTCACTGCAATCTCCGCCTCCTGGGTTCAAGCGATTCTCCTGCCTCAGCCTCCC
GAGTTGTTGGGATTCCAGGCATGCATGACCAGGCTCAGCTAATTTTTGTTTTTTTGGTAGAGACGGGGTT
TCACCATATTGGCCAGGCTGGTCTCCAACTCCTAATCTCAGGTGATCTACCCACCTTGGCCTCCCAAATT
GCTGGGATTACAGGCGTGAACCACTGCTCCCTTCCCTGTCCTTCTGATTTTGTAGGTAACCACGTGCGGA
CCGAGCGGCCGCAGGAACCCCTAGTGATGGAGTTGGCCACTCCCTCTCTGCGCGCTCGCTCGCTCACTGA
GGCCGGGCGACCAAAGGTCGCCCGACGCCCGGGCTTTGCCCGGGCGGCCTCAGTGAGCGAGCGAGCGCGC
AGCTGCCTGCAGGGGCGCCTGATGCGGTATTTTCTCCTTACGCATCTGTGCGGTATTTCACACCGCATA
[95 nt withheld, positions 4200-4294]
T
[46 nt withheld, positions 4296-4341]
C
[141 nt withheld, positions 4343-4483]
CCTTTGACGTTGGAGTCCACGTTCTTT
[37 nt withheld, positions 4511-4547]
ACTCTATCTCGGGCTATTCTTTTGATTTATAAGGGATTTTGCCGATTTCGGTCTATTGGTTAAAAAATGA
GCTGATTTAACAAAAATTTAACGCGAATTTTAACAAAATATTAACGTTTACAATTTTATGGTGCACTCTC
AGTACAATCTGCTCTGATGCCGCATAGTTAAGCCAGCCCCGACACCCGCCAACACCCGCTGACGCGCCCT
GACGGGCTTGTCTGCTCCCGGCATCCGCTTACAGACAAGCTGTGACCGTCTCCGGGAGCTGCATGTGTCA
GAGGTTTTCACCGTCATCACCGAAACGCGCGAGACGAAAGGGCCTCGTGATACGCCTATTTTTATAGGTT
AATGTCATGATAATAATGGTTTCTTAGACGTCAGGTGGCACTTTTCGGGGAAATGTGCGCGGAACCCCTA
TTTGTTTATTTTTCTAAATACATTCAAATATGTATCCGCTCATGAGACAATAACCCTGATAAATGCTTCA
ATAATATTGAAAAAGGAAGAGTATGAGTATTCAACATTTCCGTGTCGCCCTTATTCCCTTTTTTGCGGCA
TTTTGCCTTCCTGTTTTTGCTCACCCAGAAACGCTGGTGAAAGTAAAAGATGCTGAAGATCAGTTGGGTG
CACGAGTGGGTTACATCGAACTGGATCTCAACAGCGGTAAGATCCTTGAGAGTTTTCGCCCCGAAGAACG
TTTTCCAATGATGAGCACTTTTAAAGTTCTGCTATGTGGCGCGGTATTATCCCGTATTGACGCCGGGCAA
GAGCAACTCGGTCGCCGCATACACTATTCTCAGAATGACTTGGTTGAGTACTCACCAGTCACAGAAAAGC
ATCTTACGGATGGCATGACAGTAAGAGAATTATGCAGTGCTGCCATAACCATGAGTGATAACACTGCGGC
CAACTTACTTCTGACAACGATCGGAGGACCGAAGGAGCTAACCGCTTTTTTGCACAACATGGGGGATCAT
GTAACTCGCCTTGATCGTTGGGAACCGGAGCTGAATGAAGCCATACCAAACGACGAGCGTGACACCACGA
TGCCTGTAGCAATGGCAACAACGTTGCGCAAACTATTAACTGGCGAACTACTTACTCTAGCTTCCCGGCA
ACAATTAATAGACTGGATGGAGGCGGATAAAGTTGCAGGACCACTTCTGCGCTCGGCCCTTCCGGCTGGC
TGGTTTATTGCTGATAAATCTGGAGCCGGTGAGCGTGGGTCTCGCGGTATCATTGCAGCACTGGGGCCAG
ATGGTAAGCCCTCCCGTATCGTAGTTATCTACACGACGGGGAGTCAGGCAACTATGGATGAACGAAATAG
ACAGATCGCTGAGATAGGTGCCTCACTGATTAAGCATTGGTAACTGTCAGACCAAGTTTACTCATATATA
CTTTAGATTGATTTAAAACTTCATTTTTAATTTAAAAGGATCTAGGTGAAGATCCTTTTTGATAATCTCA
TGACCAAAATCCCTTAACGTGAGTTTTCGTTCCACTGAGCGTCAGACCCCGTAGAAAAGATCAAAGGATC
TTCTTGAGATCCTTTTTTTCTGCGCGTAATCTGCTGCTTGCAAACAAAAAAACCACCGCTACCAGCGGTG
GTTTGTTTGCCGGATCAAGAGCTACCAACTCTTTTTCCGAAGGTAACTGGCTTCAGCAGAGCGCAGATAC
CAAATACTGTTCTTCTAGTGTAGCCGTAGTTAGGCCACCACTTCAAGAACTCTGTAGCACCGCCTACATA
CCTCGCTCTGCTAATCCTGTTACCAGTGGCTGCTGCCAGTGGCGATAAGTCGTGTCTTACCGGGTTGGAC
TCAAGACGATAGTTACCGGATAAGGCGCAGCGGTCGGGCTGAACGGGGGGTTCGTGCACACAGCCCAGCT
TGGAGCGAACGACCTACACCGAACTGAGATACCTACAGCGTGAGCTATGAGAAAGCGCCACGCTTCCCGA
AGGGAGAAAGGCGGACAGGTATCCGGTAAGCGGCAGGGTCGGAACAGGAGAGCGCACGAGGGAGCTTCCA
GGGGGAAACGCCTGGTATCTTTATAGTCCTGTCGGGTTTCGCCACCTCTGACTTGAGCGTCGATTTTTGT
GATGCTCGTCAGGGGGGCGGAGCCTATGGAAAAACGCCAGCAACGCGGCCTTTTTACGGTTCCTGGCCTT
TTGCTGGCCTTTTGCTCACATGT
Features (pLannotate 1.2.2; 19 found; start..end, strand, type, name):
     12..39      +  repeat_region  AAV2 ITR (fragment): inverted terminal repeat of adeno-associated virus serotype 2 inverted
     68..95      +  repeat_region  AAV2 ITR (fragment): inverted terminal repeat of adeno-associated virus serotype 2 inverted
    145..567     +  promoter       hSyn promoter (fragment): human synapsin I promoter; confers neuron-specific expression (Kügler et al., 2003)
    587..649     +  sig_peptide    Igκ leader: leader sequence from mouse immunoglobulin κ light chain
    651..668     +  protein_bind   attB1 (fragment): mutant version of attB; core recombination site for the Gateway® BP reaction BP Clonase™
    695..1330    +  CDS            Adora2b (fragment): AA2BR_RAT - Experimental evidence at protein level: Swiss-Prot protein existence level 1. Receptor for adenosine. The activity of this receptor is mediated by G proteins which activate adenylyl cyclase. From Rattus norvegicus (Rat).
   1523..2245    +  CDS            cEGFP: cEGFP is a basic (constitutively fluorescent) green fluorescent protein published in 2008, derived from Aequorea victoria.
   2222..2542    +  CDS            ADORA1 (fragment): AA1R_HUMAN - Experimental evidence at protein level: Swiss-Prot protein existence level 1. Receptor for adenosine. The activity of this receptor is mediated by G proteins which inhibit adenylyl cyclase. From Homo sapiens (Human).
   2843..2867    +  misc_feature   MCS (fragment): pBluescript multiple cloning site
   2867..3455    +  misc_feature   WPRE: woodchuck hepatitis virus posttranscriptional regulatory element
   3487..3963    +  polyA_signal   hGH poly(A) signal: human growth hormone polyadenylation signal
   4003..4143    +  repeat_region  AAV2 ITR: inverted terminal repeat of adeno-associated virus serotype 2 inverted
   4148..4199    -  misc_feature   bom (fragment): basis of mobility region from pBR322
   4218..4673    +  rep_origin     f1 ori (sequence partly withheld): f1 bacteriophage origin of replication; arrow indicates direction of (+) strand synthesis
   4674..4723    -  misc_feature   bom (fragment): basis of mobility region from pBR322
   4825..4860    -  CDS            rop (fragment): Rop protein, which maintains plasmids at low copy number; rop
   4955..5059    +  promoter       AmpR promoter: bla
   5060..5920    +  CDS            AmpR: β-lactamase; bla; confers resistance to ampicillin, carbenicillin, and related antibiotics
   6091..6679    +  rep_origin     ori: high-copy-number ColE1/pMB1/pBR322/pUC origin of replication
