[The description below was written by a language model from this plasmid's Addgene catalogue record and pLannotate feature annotations shown in this document.]
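Description:
pAAV-hsyn-GRAB_Ado1.0med is an adeno-associated virus transfer plasmid built on a pAAV backbone for expressing a genetically encoded fluorescent adenosine sensor in neurons. It is propagated in E. coli as a high-copy plasmid through a ColE1/pUC-type origin and selected with ampicillin via the β-lactamase gene. An f1 phage origin is also present. The expression cassette is bounded by AAV2 inverted terminal repeats, which allow it to be replicated and packaged into recombinant AAV particles when helper functions are supplied. The 3' ITR is annotated in full, whereas the 5' ITR is detected only as short fragments. This may simply reflect how hard these hairpin-forming repeats are to sequence and annotate.

Within the ITRs, a human synapsin I (hSyn) promoter restricts expression to neurons. It drives an open reading frame of about 2.3 kb that begins with a mouse Igκ leader, presumably to aid membrane targeting. This is followed by adenosine receptor sequence interrupted by a GFP-derived module annotated as cEGFP. That layout fits the GRAB design, in which a fluorescent protein inserted into a G protein-coupled receptor converts ligand-induced conformational change into a change in green fluorescence. The automated annotation matches the receptor segments to fragments of rat Adora2b and human ADORA1, but these are partial homology hits. The catalogue lists the insert as human and does not name the parent receptor subtype. A WPRE downstream of the coding sequence enhances transcript stability and expression, and a human growth hormone polyadenylation signal terminates the transcript.

This "med" version is the medium-affinity variant of the sensor. It is intended for AAV-mediated delivery to neurons to report extracellular adenosine dynamics, such as activity-dependent adenosine release.
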