Addgene plasmid #153286: pAAV-hsyn-GRAB_Ado1.0med
Purpose: Express the medium-affinity adenosine sensor GRAB_Ado1.0med in neurons
Depositing lab: Yulong Li. Depositing organization: Peking University. Publication: Neuronal activity-induced, equilibrative nucleoside transporter-dependent, somatodendritic adenosine release revealed by a GRAB sensor. Wu Z, Cui Y, Wang H, Wu H, Wan Y, Li B, Wang L, Pan S, Peng W, Dong A, Yuan Z, Jing M, Xu M, Luo M, Li Y. Proc Natl Acad Sci U S A. 2023 Apr 4;120(14):e2212387120. doi: 10.1073/pnas.2212387120. Epub 2023 Mar 30. PubMed 36996110.
Backbone
  Vector backbone: pAAV
  Backbone manufacturer: Addgene
  Backbone size w/o insert (bp): 4495
  Vector type: AAV
Growth in bacteria
  Bacterial resistance: Ampicillin, 100 μg/mL
  Growth temperature: 37°C
  Growth strain: NEB Stable
  Copy number: High Copy
Gene/Insert
  Gene/Insert name: Adenosine sensor GRAB_Ado1.0med (medium affinity)
  Species: H. sapiens (human)
  Insert size (bp): 2256
  Promoter: hSyn
  Cloning method: Gibson Cloning
Terms and licenses: Academic/Nonprofit Terms; Industry Terms: Not Available to Industry
Depositor comments: Please visit https://www.biorxiv.org/content/10.1101/2020.05.04.075564v1 for BioRxiv preprint.
How to cite: pAAV-hsyn-GRAB_Ado1.0med was a gift from Yulong Li (Addgene plasmid # 153286 ; http://n2t.net/addgene:153286 ; RRID:Addgene_153286) For viral preps, please replace (Addgene plasmid # 153286) in the above sentence with: (Addgene viral prep # 153286-AAV2)
